Addgene plasmid #101327: pALPS rev
Purpose: Encodes codon optimized NL4-3 rev
Depositing lab: Jeremy Luban. Depositing organization: University of Massachusetts, Worcester. Publication: Intron-containing RNA from the HIV-1 provirus activates type I interferon and inflammatory cytokines. McCauley SM, Kim K, Nowosielska A, Dauphin A, Yurkovetskiy L, Diehl WE, Luban J. Nat Commun. 2018 Dec 13;9(1):5305. doi: 10.1038/s41467-018-07753-2. PubMed 30546110.
Backbone
  Vector backbone: pALPS
  Vector type: Lentiviral
Growth in bacteria
  Bacterial resistance: Ampicillin, 100 μg/mL
  Growth temperature: 30°C
  Growth strain: NEB Stable
  Copy number: High Copy
Gene/Insert
  Gene/Insert name: NL4-3 rev
  Cloning method: Restriction Enzyme; 5′ cloning site unknown (unknown if destroyed); 3′ cloning site unknown (unknown if destroyed)
  Sequencing primers: 5′ unknown
Terms and licenses: Academic/Nonprofit Terms; Industry Terms: Not Available to Industry
How to cite: pALPS rev was a gift from Jeremy Luban (Addgene plasmid # 101327 ; http://n2t.net/addgene:101327 ; RRID:Addgene_101327)
