[The description below was written by a language model from this plasmid's Addgene catalogue record and pLannotate feature annotations shown in this document.]
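Description:
pALPS rev is an HIV-1-based lentiviral transfer vector built on the pALPS backbone that expresses a codon-optimized rev gene derived from the NL4-3 strain. In bacteria it is maintained through a high-copy ColE1/pUC-type origin and selected with ampicillin via the β-lactamase gene and its native promoter. A fragment of the pBR322 bom region and an SV40 enhancer/early promoter are also annotated in the backbone, upstream of the viral cassette.

Transcription of the vector genome in packaging cells is driven by a CMV enhancer and promoter placed directly ahead of a truncated HIV-1 5' LTR, an arrangement that generally makes genomic RNA production independent of Tat. Downstream lie the standard cis-acting elements: the Ψ packaging signal extending into a gag fragment, the Rev response element for nuclear export of the unspliced genomic RNA, and the cPPT/CTS, which aids reverse transcription and nuclear import. A short native Rev fragment annotated between the RRE and the cPPT is probably residual viral sequence rather than part of the payload. The internal expression cassette uses the spleen focus-forming virus (SFFV) LTR promoter, which is strong in haematopoietic cells, to drive the rev open reading frame, followed by a WPRE to boost transcript stability and expression. A nef fragment and a second truncated LTR close the provirus. The annotation does not show whether this 3' LTR carries a self-inactivating deletion. No selectable marker or reporter for mammalian cells is annotated.

The construct delivers Rev in trans to transduced cells, and the associated work concerns innate immune activation by intron-containing HIV-1 RNA, whose export depends on Rev.
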