Features (pLannotate 1.2.2; 18 found; start..end, strand, type, name):
     31..83      -  misc_feature   bom (fragment): basis of mobility region from pBR322
    245..574     +  promoter       SV40 promoter: SV40 enhancer and early promoter
    586..965     +  enhancer       CMV enhancer: human cytomegalovirus immediate early enhancer
    966..1165    +  promoter       CMV promoter: human cytomegalovirus (CMV) immediate early promoter
   1183..1363    +  LTR            5' LTR (truncated): truncated 5' long terminal repeat (LTR) from HIV-1
   1410..1535    +  misc_feature   HIV-1 Ψ: packaging signal of human immunodeficiency virus type 1
   1519..1857    +  CDS            HIV-1 gag (fragment): gag protein from human immunodeficiency virus 1; gag
   2032..2265    +  misc_feature   RRE: The Rev response element (RRE) of HIV-1 allows for Rev-dependent mRNA export from the nucleus to the cytoplasm.
   2642..2742    +  CDS            Rev (fragment): human immunodeficiency virus 1 (HIV-1) Rev protein; rev; enhances nuclear export of unspliced and incompletely spliced viral mRNAs
   2792..2909    +  misc_feature   cPPT/CTS: central polypurine tract and central termination sequence of HIV-1
   3046..3453    +  promoter       SFFV promoter: spleen focus-forming virus long terminal repeat (LTR) promoter
   3503..3850    +  CDS            rev: REV_HV1H2 - Experimental evidence at protein level: Swiss-Prot protein existence level 1. Escorts unspliced or incompletely spliced viral pre-mRNAs (late transcripts) out of the nucleus of infected cells. These pre- mRNAs carry a recognition sequence called Rev responsive element (RRE) located in the env gene, that is not present in fully spliced viral mRNAs (early transcripts). This function is essential since most viral proteins are translated from unspliced or partially spliced pre-mRNAs which cannot exit the nucleus by the pathway used by fully processed cellular mRNAs. Rev itself is trans
   3915..4503    +  misc_feature   WPRE: woodchuck hepatitis virus posttranscriptional regulatory element
   4514..5014    +  CDS            nef (fragment): NEF_HV1LA - Experimental evidence at protein level: Swiss-Prot protein existence level 1. Extracellular Nef protein targets CD4(+) T-lymphocytes for apoptosis by interacting with CXCR4 surface receptors. From Human immunodeficiency virus type 1 group M subtype B (isolate Lai) (HIV-1).
   5021..5201    +  LTR            5' LTR (truncated): truncated 5' long terminal repeat (LTR) from HIV-1
   5272..5860    -  rep_origin     ori: high-copy-number ColE1/pMB1/pBR322/pUC origin of replication
   6031..6891    -  CDS            AmpR: β-lactamase; bla; confers resistance to ampicillin, carbenicillin, and related antibiotics
   6892..6996    -  promoter       AmpR promoter: bla
>Addgene plasmid #101327 | pALPS rev | addgene full sequence | sequence record 194218 | Addgene NGS Result
GTCGACGGATCGGGAGATCTCCCGATCCCCTATGGTGCACTCTCAGTACAATCTGCTCTGATGCCGCATA
GTTAAGCCAGTATCTGCTCCCTGCTTGTGTGTTGGAGGTCGCTGAGTAGTGCGCGAGCAAAATTTAAGCT
ACAACAAGGCAAGGCTTGACCGACAATTGCATGAAGAATCTGCTTAGGGTTAGGCGTTTTGCGCTGCTTC
GCGATGTACGGGCCAGATATACGCGCTGTGGAATGTGTGTCAGTTAGGGTGTGGAAAGTCCCCAGGCTCC
CCAGCAGGCAGAAGTATGCAAAGCATGCATCTCAATTAGTCAGCAACCAGGTGTGGAAAGTCCCCAGGCT
CCCCAGCAGGCAGAAGTATGCAAAGCATGCATCTCAATTAGTCAGCAACCATAGTCCCGCCCCTAACTCC
GCCCATCCCGCCCCTAACTCCGCCCAGTTCCGCCCATTCTCCGCCCCATGGCTGACTAATTTTTTTTATT
TATGCAGAGGCCGAGGCCGCCTCTGCCTCTGAGCTATTCCAGAAGTAGTGAGGAGGCTTTTTTGGAGGCC
TAGGCTTTTGCAAAAAGCTCGCGTTGACATTGATTATTGACTAGTTATTAATAGTAATCAATTACGGGGT
CATTAGTTCATAGCCCATATATGGAGTTCCGCGTTACATAACTTACGGTAAATGGCCCGCCTGGCTGACC
GCCCAACGACCCCCGCCCATTGACGTCAATAATGACGTATGTTCCCATAGTAACGCCAATAGGGACTTTC
CATTGACGTCAATGGGTGGAGTATTTACGGTAAACTGCCCACTTGGCAGTACATCAAGTGTATCATATGC
CAAGTACGCCCCCTATTGACGTCAATGACGGTAAATGGCCCGCCTGGCATTATGCCCAGTACATGACCTT
ATGGGACTTTCCTACTTGGCAGTACATCTACGTATTAGTCATCGCTATTACCATGGTGATGCGGTTTTGG
CAGTACATCAATGGGCGTGGATAGCGGTTTGACTCACGGGGATTTCCAAGTCTCCACCCCATTGACGTCA
ATGGGAGTTTGTTTTGGCACCAAAATCAACGGGACTTTCCAAAATGTCGTAACAACTCCGCCCCATTGAC
GCAAATGGGCGGTAGGCGTGTACGGTGGGAGGTCTATATAAGCAGCGCGTTTTGCCTGTACTGGGTCTCT
CTGGTTAGACCAGATCTGAGCCTGGGAGCTCTCTGGCTAACTAGGGAACCCACTGCTTAAGCCTCAATAA
AGCTTGCCTTGAGTGCTTCAAGTAGTGTGTGCCCGTCTGTTGTGTGACTCTGGTAACTAGAGATCCCTCA
GACCCTTTTAGTCAGTGTGGAAAATCTCTAGCAGTGGCGCCCGAACAGGGACTTGAAAGCGAAAGGGAAA
CCAGAGGAGCTCTCTCGACGCAGGACTCGGCTTGCTGAAGCGCGCACGGCAAGAGGCGAGGGGCGGCGAC
TGGTGAGTACGCCAAAAATTTTGACTAGCGGAGGCTAGAAGGAGAGAGATGGGTGCGAGAGCGTCAGTAT
TAAGCGGGGGAGAATTAGATCGCGATGGGAAAAAATTCGGTTAAGGCCAGGGGGAAAGAAAAAATATAAA
TTAAAACATATAGTATGGGCAAGCAGGGAGCTAGAACGATTCGCAGTTAATCCTGGCCTGTTAGAAACAT
CAGAAGGCTGTAGACAAATACTGGGACAGCTACAACCATCCCTTCAGACAGGATCAGAAGAACTTAGATC
ATTATATAATACAGTAGCAACCCTCTATTGTGTGCATCAAAGGATAGAGATAAAAGACACCAAGGAAGCT
TTAGACAAGATAGAGGAAGAGCAAAACAAAAGTAAGACCACCGCACAGCAAGCGGCCGGCCGCTGATCTT
CAGACCTGGAGGAGGAGATATGAGGGACAATTGGAGAAGTGAATTATATAAATATAAAGTAGTAAAAATT
GAACCATTAGGAGTAGCACCCACCAAGGCAAAGAGAAGAGTGGTGCAGAGAGAAAAAAGAGCAGTGGGAA
TAGGAGCTTTGTTCCTTGGGTTCTTGGGAGCAGCAGGAAGCACTATGGGCGCAGCGTCAATGACGCTGAC
GGTACAGGCCAGACAATTATTGTCTGGTATAGTGCAGCAGCAGAACAATTTGCTGAGGGCTATTGAGGCG
CAACAGCATCTGTTGCAACTCACAGTCTGGGGCATCAAGCAGCTCCAGGCAAGAATCCTGGCTGTGGAAA
GATACCTAAAGGATCAACAGCTCCTGGGGATTTGGGGTTGCTCTGGAAAACTCATTTGCACCACTGCTGT
GCCTTGGAATGCTAGTTGGAGTAATAAATCTCTGGAACAGATTTGGAATCACACGACCTGGATGGAGTGG
GACAGAGAAATTAACAATTACACAAGCTTAATACACTCCTTAATTGAAGAATCGCAAAACCAGCAAGAAA
AGAATGAACAAGAATTATTGGAATTAGATAAATGGGCAAGTTTGTGGAATTGGTTTAACATAACAAATTG
GCTGTGGTATATAAAATTATTCATAATGATAGTAGGAGGCTTGGTAGGTTTAAGAATAGTTTTTGCTGTA
CTTTCTATAGTGAATAGAGTTAGGCAGGGATATTCACCATTATCGTTTCAGACCCACCTCCCAACCCCGA
GGGGACCCGACAGGCCCGAAGGAATAGAAGAAGAAGGTGGAGAGAGAGACAGAGACAGATCCATTCGATT
AGTGAACGGATCGGCACTGCGTGCGCCAATTCTGCAGACAAATGGCAGTATTCATCCACAATTTTAAAAG
AAAAGGGGGGATTGGGGGGTACAGTGCAGGGGAAAGAATAGTAGACATAATAGCAACAGACATACAAACT
AAAGAATTACAAAAACAAATTACAAAAATTCAAAATTTTCGGGTTTATTACAGGGACAGCAGAGATCCAG
TTTGGTTAATTAACTGCAGCCCCGATAAAATAAAAGATTTTATTTAGTCTCCAGAAAAAGGGGGGAATGA
AAGACCCCACCTGTAGGTTTGGCAAGCTAGCTGCAGTAACGCCATTTTGCAAGGCATGGAAAAATACCAA
ACCAAGAATAGAGAAGTTCAGATCAAGGGCGGGTACATGAAAATAGCTAACGTTGGGCCAAACAGGATAT
CTGCGGTGAGCAGTTTCGGCCCCGGCCCGGGGCCAAGAACAGATGGTCACCGCAGTTTCGGCCCCGGCCC
GAGGCCAAGAACAGATGGTCCCCAGATATGGCCCAACCCTCAGCAGTTTCTTAAGACCCATCAGATGTTT
CCAGGCTCCCCCAAGGACCTGAAATGACCCTGCGCCTTATTTGAATTAACCAATCAGCCTGCTTCTCGCT
TCTGTTCGCGCGCTTCTGCTTCCCGAGCTCTATAAAAGAGCTCACAACCCCTCACTCGGCGCGCCAGTCC
TCCGACAGACTGAGTCGCCCGGGGGTCTAGAAGCGCTGGATCCGTTTAAACGCGGCCGCCACGCGTGCCA
CCATGGCCGGAAGATCTGGCGACAGTGATGAGGAACTGATCCGAACAGTGAGGCTGATTAAGCTGCTGTA
CCAGAGCAACCCCCCTCCAAATCCCGAGGGCACTAGGCAGGCACGAAGAAACAGGCGCCGACGGTGGAGA
GAGAGGCAGCGACAGATCCACAGCATTTCCGAACGCATCCTGTCAACCTATCTGGGCCGGAGCGCCGAGC
CAGTGCCACTGCAGCTGCCCCCTCTGGAGCGGCTGACACTGGACTGCAATGAAGATTGTGGGACCAGTGG
AACACAGGGCGTCGGGTCCCCTCAGATTCTGGTGGAATCCCCAACTGTCCTGGAGTCTGGCACCAAAGAA
TGACCCGGGGCGATCGCCGAATTCACGCGTATCGATACCGGTGGCCCCTGGGGCCGCGATCGCTAATCAA
CCTCTGGATTACAAAATTTGTGAAAGATTGACTGGTATTCTTAACTATGTTGCTCCTTTTACGCTATGTG
GATACGCTGCTTTAATGCCTTTGTATCATGCTATTGCTTCCCGTATGGCTTTCATTTTCTCCTCCTTGTA
TAAATCCTGGTTGCTGTCTCTTTATGAGGAGTTGTGGCCCGTTGTCAGGCAACGTGGCGTGGTGTGCACT
GTGTTTGCTGACGCAACCCCCACTGGTTGGGGCATTGCCACCACCTGTCAGCTCCTTTCCGGGACTTTCG
CTTTCCCCCTCCCTATTGCCACGGCGGAACTCATCGCCGCCTGCCTTGCCCGCTGCTGGACAGGGGCTCG
GCTGTTGGGCACTGACAATTCCGTGGTGTTGTCGGGGAAGCTGACGTCCTTTCCATGGCTGCTCGCCTGT
GTTGCCACCTGGATTCTGCGCGGGACGTCCTTCTGCTACGTCCCTTCGGCCCTCAATCCAGCGGACCTTC
CTTCCCGCGGCCTGCTGCCGGCTCTGCGGCCTCTTCCGCGTCTTCGCCTTCGCCCTCAGACGAGTCGGAT
CTCCCTTTGGGCCGCCTCCCCGCTTAATCGCGTCGAGACCTAGAAAAACATGGAGCAATCACAAGTAGCA
ATACAGCAGCTACCAATGCTGATTGTGCCTGGCTAGAAGCACAAGAGGAGGAGGAGGTGGGTTTTCCAGT
CACACCTCAGGTACCTTTAAGACCAATGACTTACAAGGCAGCTGTAGATCTTAGCCACTTTTTAAAAGAA
AAGGGGGGACTGGAAGGGCTAATTCACTCCCAACGAAGACAAGATATCCTTGATCTGTGGATCTACCACA
CACAAGGCTACTTCCCTGATTGGCAGAACTACACACCAGGGCCAGGGATCAGATATCCACTGACCTTTGG
ATGGTGCTACAAGCTAGTACCAGTTGAGCAAGAGAAGGTAGAAGAAGCCAATGAAGGAGAGAACACCCGC
TTGTTACACCCTGTGAGCCTGCATGGGATGGATGACCCGGAGAGAGAAGTATTAGAGTGGAGGTTTGACA
GCCGCCTAGCATTTCATCACATGGCCCGAGAGCTGCATCCGGACTGTACTGGGTCTCTCTGGTTAGACCA
GATCTGAGCCTGGGAGCTCTCTGGCTAACTAGGGAACCCACTGCTTAAGCCTCAATAAAGCTTGCCTTGA
GTGCTTCAAGTAGTGTGTGCCCGTCTGTTGTGTGACTCTGGTAACTAGAGATCCCTCAGACCCTTTTAGT
CAGTGTGGAAAATCTCTAGCAGGGCCCGTTTCATGTGAGCAAAAGGCCAGCAAAAGGCCAGGAACCGTAA
AAAGGCCGCGTTGCTGGCGTTTTTCCATAGGCTCCGCCCCCCTGACGAGCATCACAAAAATCGACGCTCA
AGTCAGAGGTGGCGAAACCCGACAGGACTATAAAGATACCAGGCGTTTCCCCCTGGAAGCTCCCTCGTGC
GCTCTCCTGTTCCGACCCTGCCGCTTACCGGATACCTGTCCGCCTTTCTCCCTTCGGGAAGCGTGGCGCT
TTCTCATAGCTCACGCTGTAGGTATCTCAGTTCGGTGTAGGTCGTTCGCTCCAAGCTGGGCTGTGTGCAC
GAACCCCCCGTTCAGCCCGACCGCTGCGCCTTATCCGGTAACTATCGTCTTGAGTCCAACCCGGTAAGAC
ACGACTTATCGCCACTGGCAGCAGCCACTGGTAACAGGATTAGCAGAGCGAGGTATGTAGGCGGTGCTAC
AGAGTTCTTGAAGTGGTGGCCTAACTACGGCTACACTAGAAGAACAGTATTTGGTATCTGCGCTCTGCTG
AAGCCAGTTACCTTCGGAAAAAGAGTTGGTAGCTCTTGATCCGGCAAACAAACCACCGCTGGTAGCGGTG
GTTTTTTTGTTTGCAAGCAGCAGATTACGCGCAGAAAAAAAGGATCTCAAGAAGATCCTTTGATCTTTTC
TACGGGGTCTGACGCTCAGTGGAACGAAAACTCACGTTAAGGGATTTTGGTCATGAGATTATCAAAAAGG
ATCTTCACCTAGATCCTTTTAAATTAAAAATGAAGTTTTAAATCAATCTAAAGTATATATGAGTAAACTT
GGTCTGACAGTTACCAATGCTTAATCAGTGAGGCACCTATCTCAGCGATCTGTCTATTTCGTTCATCCAT
AGTTGCCTGACTCCCCGTCGTGTAGATAACTACGATACGGGAGGGCTTACCATCTGGCCCCAGTGCTGCA
ATGATACCGCGAGACCCACGCTCACCGGCTCCAGATKTATCAGCAATAAACCAGCCAGCCGGAAGGGCCG
AGCGCAGAAGTGGTCCTGCAACTTTATCCGCCTCCATCCAGTCTATTAATTGTTGCCGGGAAGCTAGAGT
AAGTAGTTCGCCAGTTAATAGTTTGCGCAACGTTGTTGCCATTGCTACAGGCATCGTGGTGTCACGCTCG
TCGTTTGGTATGGCTTCATTCAGCTCCGGTTCCCAACGATCAAGGCGAGTTACATGATCCCCCATGTTGT
GCAAAAAAGCGGTTAGCTCCTTCGGTCCTCCGATCGTTGTCAGAAGTAAGTTGGCCGCAGTGTTATCACT
CATGGTTATGGCAGCACTGCATAATTCTCTTACTGTCATGCCATCCGTAAGATGCTTTTCTGTGACTGGT
GAGTACTCAACCAAGTCATTCTGAGAATAGTGTATGCGGCGACCGAGTTGCTCTTGCCCGGCGTCAATAC
GGGATAATACCGCGCCACATAGCAGAACTTTAAAAGTGCTCATCATTGGAAAACGTTCTTCGGGGCGAAA
ACTCTCAAGGATCTTACCGCTGTTGAGATCCAGTTCGATGTAACCCACTCGTGCACCCAACTGATCTTCA
GCATCTTTTACTTTCACCAGCGTTTCTGGGTGAGCAAAAACAGGAAGGCAAAATGCCGCAAAAAAGGGAA
TAAGGGCGACACGGAAATGTTGAATACTCATACTCTTCCTTTTTCAATATTATTGAAGCATTTATCAGGG
TTATTGTCTCATGAGCGGATACATATTTGAATGTATTTAGAAAAATAAACAAATAGGGGTTCCGCGCACA
TTTCCCCGAAAAGTGCCACCTGAC
